>Addgene plasmid #142510 | TFORF0286 | addgene full sequence | sequence record 397257 | Addgene NGS Result
TTAATGTAGTCTTATGCAATACTCTTGTAGTCTTGCAACATGGTAACGATGAGTTAGCAACATGCCTTAC
AAGGAGAGAAAAAGCACCGTGCATGCCGATTGGTGGAAGTAAGGTGGTACGATCGTGCCTTATTAGGAAG
GCAACAGACGGGTCTGACATGGATTGGACGAACCACTGAATTGCCGCATTGCAGAGATATTGTATTTAAG
TGCCTAGCTCGATACATAAACGGGTCTCTCTGGTTAGACCAGATCTGAGCCTGGGAGCTCTCTGGCTAAC
TAGGGAACCCACTGCTTAAGCCTCAATAAAGCTTGCCTTGAGTGCTTCAAGTAGTGTGTGCCCGTCTGTT
GTGTGACTCTGGTAACTAGAGATCCCTCAGACCCTTTTAGTCAGTGTGGAAAATCTCTAGCAGTGGCGCC
CGAACAGGGACTTGAAAGCGAAAGGGAAACCAGAGGAGCTCTCTCGACGCAGGACTCGGCTTGCTGAAGC
GCGCACGGCAAGAGGCGAGGGGCGGCGACTGGTGAGTACGCCAAAAATTTTGACTAGCGGAGGCTAGAAG
GAGAGAGATGGGTGCGAGAGCGTCAGTATTAAGCGGGGGAGAATTAGATCGCGATGGGAAAAAATTCGGT
TAAGGCCAGGGGGAAAGAAAAAATATAAATTAAAACATATAGTATGGGCAAGCAGGGAGCTAGAACGATT
CGCAGTTAATCCTGGCCTGTTAGAAACATCAGAAGGCTGTAGACAAATACTGGGACAGCTACAACCATCC
CTTCAGACAGGATCAGAAGAACTTAGATCATTATATAATACAGTAGCAACCCTCTATTGTGTGCATCAAA
GGATAGAGATAAAAGACACCAAGGAAGCTTTAGACAAGATAGAGGAAGAGCAAAACAAAAGTAAGACCAC
CGCACAGCAAGCGGCCGCTGATCTTCAGACCTGGAGGAGGAGATATGAGGGACAATTGGAGAAGTGAATT
ATATAAATATAAAGTAGTAAAAATTGAACCATTAGGAGTAGCACCCACCAAGGCAAAGAGAAGAGTGGTG
CAGAGAGAAAAAAGAGCAGTGGGAATAGGAGCTTTGTTCCTTGGGTTCTTGGGAGCAGCAGGAAGCACTA
TGGGCGCAGCGTCAATGACGCTGACGGTACAGGCCAGACAATTATTGTCTGGTATAGTGCAGCAGCAGAA
CAATTTGCTGAGGGCTATTGAGGCGCAACAGCATCTGTTGCAACTCACAGTCTGGGGCATCAAGCAGCTC
CAGGCAAGAATCCTGGCTGTGGAAAGATACCTAAAGGATCAACAGCTCCTGGGGATTTGGGGTTGCTCTG
GAAAACTCATTTGCACCACTGCTGTGCCTTGGAATGCTAGTTGGAGTAATAAATCTCTGGAACAGATTTG
GAATCACACGACCTGGATGGAGTGGGACAGAGAAATTAACAATTACACAAGCTTAATACACTCCTTAATT
GAAGAATCGCAAAACCAGCAAGAAAAGAATGAACAAGAATTATTGGAATTAGATAAATGGGCAAGTTTGT
GGAATTGGTTTAACATAACAAATTGGCTGTGGTATATAAAATTATTCATAATGATAGTAGGAGGCTTGGT
AGGTTTAAGAATAGTTTTTGCTGTACTTTCTATAGTGAATAGAGTTAGGCAGGGATATTCACCATTATCG
TTTCAGACCCACCTCCCAACCCCGAGGGGACCCATGCATTGCATCTCAATTAGTCAGCAACCAGGTGTGG
AAAGTCCCCAGGCTCCCCAGCAGGCAGAAGTATGCAAAGCATGCGTCTCAATTAGTCAGCAACCATAGTC
CCGCCCCTAACTCCGCCCATCCCGCCCCTAACTCCGCCCAGTTCCGCCCATTCTCCGCCCCATGGCTGAC
TAATTTTTTTTATTTATGCAGAGGCCGAGGCCGCCTCGGCCTCTGAGCTATTCCAGAAGTAGTGAGGAGG
CTTTTTTGGAGGCCTAGGCTTTTGCAAAAAGCTTTCTAGAGGTACCACCGGAGCTTACCATGACCGAGTA
CAAGCCCACGGTGCGCCTCGCCACCCGCGACGACGTCCCCAGGGCCGTACGCACCCTCGCCGCCGCGTTC
GCCGACTACCCCGCCACGCGCCACACCGTCGATCCGGACCGCCACATCGAGCGGGTCACCGAGCTGCAAG
AACTCTTCCTCACGCGCGTCGGGCTCGACATCGGCAAGGTGTGGGTCGCGGACGACGGCGCCGCCGTGGC
GGTCTGGACCACGCCGGAGAGCGTCGAAGCGGGGGCGGTGTTCGCCGAGATCGGCCCGCGCATGGCCGAG
TTGAGCGGTTCCCGGCTGGCCGCGCAGCAACAGATGGAAGGCCTCCTGGCGCCGCACCGGCCCAAGGAGC
CCGCGTGGTTCCTGGCCACCGTCGGCGTCTCGCCCGACCACCAGGGCAAGGGTCTGGGCAGCGCCGTCGT
GCTCCCCGGAGTGGAGGCGGCCGAGCGCGCCGGGGTGCCCGCCTTCCTGGAGACCTCCGCGCCCCGCAAC
CTCCCCTTCTACGAGCGGCTCGGCTTCACCGTCACCGCCGACGTCGAGGTGCCCGAAGGACCGCGCACCT
GGTGCATGACCCGCAAGCCCGGTGCCAGTTAACGAATTCTAGATCTTGAGACAAATGGCAGTATTCATCC
ACAATTTTAAAAGAAAAGGGGGGATTGGGGGGTACAGTGCAGGGGAAAGAATAGTAGACATAATAGCAAC
AGACATACAAACTAAAGAATTACAAAAACAAATTACAAAAATTCAAAATTTTCGGGTTTATTACAGGGAC
AGCAGAGATCCACTTTGGCGCCGGCTCGAGGCCTGCAGGTGCAAAGATGGATAAAGTTTTAAACAGAGAG
GAATCTTTGCAGCTAATGGACCTTCTAGGTCTTGAAAGGAGTGGGAATTGGCTCCGGTGCCCGTCAGTGG
GCAGAGCGCACATCGCCCACAGTCCCCGAGAAGTTGGGGGGAGGGGTCGGCAATTGAACCGGTGCCTAGA
GAAGGTGGCGCGGGGTAAACTGGGAAAGTGATGTCGTGTACTGGCTCCGCCTTTTTCCCGAGGGTGGGGG
AGAACCGTATATAAGTGCAGTAGTCGCCGTGAACGTTCTTTTTCGCAACGGGTTTGCCGCCAGAACACAG
GTAAGTGCCGTGTGTGGTTCCCGCGGGCCTGGCCTCTTTACGGGTTATGGCCCTTGCGTGCCTTGAATTA
CTTCCACCTGGCTGCAGTACGTGATTCTTGATCCCGAGCTTCGGGTTGGAAGTGGGTGGGAGAGTTCGAG
GCCTTGCGCTTAAGGAGCCCCTTCGCCTCGTGCTTGAGTTGAGGCCTGGCCTGGGCGCTGGGGCCGCCGC
GTGCGAATCTGGTGGCACCTTCGCGCCTGTCTCGCTGCTTTCGATAAGTCTCTAGCCATTTAAAATTTTT
GATGACCTGCTGCGACGCTTTTTTTCTGGCAAGATAGTCTTGTAAATGCGGGCCAAGATCTGCACACTGG
TATTTCGGTTTTTGGGGCCGCGGGCGGCGACGGGGCCCGTGCGTCCCAGCGCACATGTTCGGCGAGGCGG
GGCCTGCGAGCGCGGCCACCGAGAATCGGACGGGGGTAGTCTCAAGCTGGCCGGCCTGCTCTGGTGCCTG
GCCTCGCGCCGCCGTGTATCGCCCCGCCCTGGGCGGCAAGGCTGGCCCGGTCGGCACCAGTTGCGTGAGC
GGAAAGATGGCCGCTTCCCGGCCCTGCTGCAGGGAGCTCAAAATGGAGGACGCGGCGCTCGGGAGAGCGG
GCGGGTGAGTCACCCACACAAAGGAAAAGGGCCTTTCCGTCCTCAGCCGTCGCTTCATGTGACTCCACGG
AGTACCGGGCGCCGTCCAGGCACCTCGATTAGTTCTCGAGCTTTTGGAGTACGTCGTCTTTAGGTTGGGG
GGAGGGGTTTTATGCGATGGAGTTTCCCCACACTGAGTGGGTGGAGACTGAAGTTAGGCCAGCTTGGCAC
TTGATGTAATTCTCCTTGGAATTTGCCCTTTTTGAGTTTGGATCTTGGTTCATTCTCAAGCCTCAGACAG
TGGTTCAAAGTTTTTTTCTTCCATTTCAGGTGTCGTGAGGCTAGCACCGCCACCATGGGGAGAAAAAAGA
TTCAGATTACGAGGATTATGGATGAACGTAACAGACAGGTGACATTTACAAAGAGGAAATTTGGGTTGAT
GAAGAAGGCTTATGAGCTGAGCGTGCTGTGTGACTGTGAGATTGCGCTGATCATCTTCAACAGCACCAAC
AAGCTGTTCCAGTATGCCAGCACCGACATGGACAAAGTGCTTCTCAAGTACACGGAGTACAACGAGCCGC
ATGAGAGCCGGACAAACTCAGACATCGTGGAGGCTGTTCCACCTCCCAACTTCGAGATGCCAGTCTCCAT
CCCAGTGTCCAGCCACAACAGTTTGGTGTACAGCAACCCTGTCAGCTCACTGGGAAACCCCAACCTATTG
CCACTGGCTCACCCTTCTCTGCAGAGGAATAGTATGTCTCCTGGTGTAACACATCGACCTCCAAGTGCAG
GTAACACAGGTGGTCTGATGGGTGGAGACCTCACGTCTGGTGCAGGCACCAGTGCAGGGAACGGGTATGG
CAATCCCCGAAACTCACCAGGTCTGCTGGTCTCACCTGGTAACTTGAACAAGAATATGCAAGCAAAATCT
CCTCCCCCAATGAATTTAGGAATGAATAACCGTAAACCAGATCTCCGAGTTCTTATTCCACCAGGCAGCA
AGAATACGATGCCATCAGTGAATCAAAGGATAAATAACTCCCAGTCGGCTCAGTCATTGGCTACCCCAGT
GGTTTCCGTAGCAACTCCTACTTTACCAGGACAAGGAATGGGAGGATATCCATCAGCCATTTCAACAACA
TATGGTACCGAGTACTCTCTGAGTAGTGCAGACCTGTCATCTCTGTCTGGGTTTAACACCGCCAGCGCTC
TTCACCTTGGTTCAGTAACTGGCTGGCAACAGCAACACCTACATAACATGCCACCATCTGCCCTCAGTCA
GTTGGGAGCTTGCACTAGCACTCATTTATCTCAGAGTTCAAATCTCTCCCTGCCTTCTACTCAAAGCCTC
AACATCAAGTCAGAACCTGTTTCTCCTCCTAGAGACCGTACCACCACCCCTTCGAGATACCCACAACACA
CGCGCCACGAGGCGGGGAGATCTCCTGTTGACAGCTTGAGCAGCTGTAGCAGTTCGTACGACGGGAGCGA
CCGAGAGGATCACCGGAACGAATTCCACTCCCCCATTGGACTCACCAGACCTTCGCCGGACGAAAGGGAA
AGTCCCTCAGTCAAGCGCATGCGACTTTCTGAAGGATGGGCAACATAGTAATGAACTAGTCCGTAACTTG
AAAGTATTTCGATTTCTTGGCTTTATATATCTTGTGGAAAGGACGACGTATAGCTCTAGGTCACTTCGTT
ACGCGTTAAGTCGACAATCAACCTCTGGATTACAAAATTTGTGAAAGATTGACTGGTATTCTTAACTATG
TTGCTCCTTTTACGCTATGTGGATACGCTGCTTTAATGCCTTTGTATCATGCTATTGCTTCCCGTATGGC
TTTCATTTTCTCCTCCTTGTATAAATCCTGGTTGCTGTCTCTTTATGAGGAGTTGTGGCCCGTTGTCAGG
CAACGTGGCGTGGTGTGCACTGTGTTTGCTGACGCAACCCCCACTGGTTGGGGCATTGCCACCACCTGTC
AGCTCCTTTCCGGGACTTTCGCTTTCCCCCTCCCTATTGCCACGGCGGAACTCATCGCCGCCTGCCTTGC
CCGCTGCTGGACAGGGGCTCGGCTGTTGGGCACTGACAATTCCGTGGTGTTGTCGGGGAAATCATCGTCC
TTTCCTTGGCTGCTCGCCTGTGTTGCCACCTGGATTCTGCGCGGGACGTCCTTCTGCTACGTCCCTTCGG
CCCTCAATCCAGCGGACCTTCCTTCCCGCGGCCTGCTGCCGGCTCTGCGGCCTCTTCCGCGTCTTCGCCT
TCGCCCTCAGACGAGTCGGATCTCCCTTTGGGCCGCCTCCCCGCGTCGACTTTAAGACCAATGACTTACA
AGGCAGCTGTAGATCTTAGCCACTTTTTAAAAGAAAAGGGGGGACTGGAAGGGCTAATTCACTCCCAACG
AAGACAAGATCTGCTTTTTGCTTGTACTGGGTCTCTCTGGTTAGACCAGATCTGAGCCTGGGAGCTCTCT
GGCTAACTAGGGAACCCACTGCTTAAGCCTCAATAAAGCTTGCCTTGAGTGCTTCAAGTAGTGTGTGCCC
GTCTGTTGTGTGACTCTGGTAACTAGAGATCCCTCAGACCCTTTTAGTCAGTGTGGAAAATCTCTAGCAG
TACGTATAGTAGTTCATGTCATCTTATTATTCAGTATTTATAACTTGCAAAGAAATGAATATCAGAGAGT
GAGAGGAACTTGTTTATTGCAGCTTATAATGGTTACAAATAAAGCAATAGCATCACAAATTTCACAAATA
AAGCATTTTTTTCACTGCATTCTAGTTGTGGTTTGTCCAAACTCATCAATGTATCTTATCATGTCTGGCT
CTAGCTATCCCGCCCCTAACTCCGCCCATCCCGCCCCTAACTCCGCCCAGTTCCGCCCATTCTCCGCCCC
ATGGCTGACTAATTTTTTTTATTTATGCAGAGGCCGAGGCCGCCTCGGCCTCTGAGCTATTCCAGAAGTA
GTGAGGAGGCTTTTTTGGAGGCCTAGGGACGTACCCAATTCGCCCTATAGTGAGTCGTATTACGCGCGCT
CACTGGCCGTCGTTTTACAACGTCGTGACTGGGAAAACCCTGGCGTTACCCAACTTAATCGCCTTGCAGC
ACATCCCCCTTTCGCCAGCTGGCGTAATAGCGAAGAGGCCCGCACCGATCGCCCTTCCCAACAGTTGCGC
AGCCTGAATGGCGAATGGG
[124 nt withheld, positions 6950-7073]
C
[91 nt withheld, positions 7075-7165]
A
[49 nt withheld, positions 7167-7215]
CCTTTGACGTTGGAGTCCACGTTCTTT
[37 nt withheld, positions 7243-7279]
ACCCTATCTCGGTCTATTCTTTTGATTTATAAGGGATTTTGCCGATTTCGGCCTATTGGTTAAAAAATGA
GCTGATTTAACAAAAATTTAACGCGAATTTTAACAAAATATTAACGCTTACAATTTAGGTGGCACTTTTC
GGGGAAATGTGCGCGGAACCCCTATTTGTTTATTTTTCTAAATACATTCAAATATGTATCCGCTCATGAG
ACAATAACCCTGATAAATGCTTCAATAATATTGAAAAAGGAAGAGTATGAGTATTCAACATTTCCGTGTC
GCCCTTATTCCCTTTTTTGCGGCATTTTGCCTTCCTGTTTTTGCTCACCCAGAAACGCTGGTGAAAGTAA
AAGATGCTGAAGATCAGTTGGGTGCACGAGTGGGTTACATCGAACTGGATCTCAACAGCGGTAAGATCCT
TGAGAGTTTTCGCCCCGAAGAACGTTTTCCAATGATGAGCACTTTTAAAGTTCTGCTATGTGGCGCGGTA
TTATCCCGTATTGACGCCGGGCAAGAGCAACTCGGTCGCCGCATACACTATTCTCAGAATGACTTGGTTG
AGTACTCACCAGTCACAGAAAAGCATCTTACGGATGGCATGACAGTAAGAGAATTATGCAGTGCTGCCAT
AACCATGAGTGATAACACTGCGGCCAACTTACTTCTGACAACGATCGGAGGACCGAAGGAGCTAACCGCT
TTTTTGCACAACATGGGGGATCATGTAACTCGCCTTGATCGTTGGGAACCGGAGCTGAATGAAGCCATAC
CAAACGACGAGCGTGACACCACGATGCCTGTAGCAATGGCAACAACGTTGCGCAAACTATTAACTGGCGA
ACTACTTACTCTAGCTTCCCGGCAACAATTAATAGACTGGATGGAGGCGGATAAAGTTGCAGGACCACTT
CTGCGCTCGGCCCTTCCGGCTGGCTGGTTTATTGCTGATAAATCTGGAGCCGGTGAGCGTGGGTCTCGCG
GTATCATTGCAGCACTGGGGCCAGATGGTAAGCCCTCCCGTATCGTAGTTATCTACACGACGGGGAGTCA
GGCAACTATGGATGAACGAAATAGACAGATCGCTGAGATAGGTGCCTCACTGATTAAGCATTGGTAACTG
TCAGACCAAGTTTACTCATATATACTTTAGATTGATTTAAAACTTCATTTTTAATTTAAAAGGATCTAGG
TGAAGATCCTTTTTGATAATCTCATGACCAAAATCCCTTAACGTGAGTTTTCGTTCCACTGAGCGTCAGA
CCCCGTAGAAAAGATCAAAGGATCTTCTTGAGATCCTTTTTTTCTGCGCGTAATCTGCTGCTTGCAAACA
AAAAAACCACCGCTACCAGCGGTGGTTTGTTTGCCGGATCAAGAGCTACCAACTCTTTTTCCGAAGGTAA
CTGGCTTCAGCAGAGCGCAGATACCAAATACTGTTCTTCTAGTGTAGCCGTAGTTAGGCCACCACTTCAA
GAACTCTGTAGCACCGCCTACATACCTCGCTCTGCTAATCCTGTTACCAGTGGCTGCTGCCAGTGGCGAT
AAGTCGTGTCTTACCGGGTTGGACTCAAGACGATAGTTACCGGATAAGGCGCAGCGGTCGGGCTGAACGG
GGGGTTCGTGCACACAGCCCAGCTTGGAGCGAACGACCTACACCGAACTGAGATACCTACAGCGTGAGCT
ATGAGAAAGCGCCACGCTTCCCGAAGGGAGAAAGGCGGACAGGTATCCGGTAAGCGGCAGGGTCGGAACA
GGAGAGCGCACGAGGGAGCTTCCAGGGGGAAACGCCTGGTATCTTTATAGTCCTGTCGGGTTTCGCCACC
TCTGACTTGAGCGTCGATTTTTGTGATGCTCGTCAGGGGGGCGGAGCCTATGGAAAAACGCCAGCAACGC
GGCCTTTTTACGGTTCCTGGCCTTTTGCTGGCCTTTTGCTCACATGTTCTTTCCTGCGTTATCCCCTGAT
TCTGTGGATAACCGTATTACCGCCTTTGAGTGAGCTGATACCGCTCGCCGCAGCCGAACGACCGAGCGCA
GCGAGTCAGTGAGCGAGGAAGCGGAAGAGCGCCCAATACGCAAACCGCCTCTCCCCGCGCGTTGGCCGAT
TCATTAATGCAGCTGGCACGACAGGTTTCCCGACTGGAAAGCGGGCAGTGAGCGCAACGCAATTAATGTG
AGTTAGCTCACTCATTAGGCACCCCAGGCTTTACACTTTATGCTTCCGGCTCGTATGTTGTGTGGAATTG
TGAGCGGATAACAATTTCACACAGGAAACAGCTATGACCATGATTACGCCAAGCGCGCAATTAACCCTCA
CTAAAGGGAACAAAAGCTGGAGCTGCAAGC
Features (pLannotate 1.2.2; 31 found; start..end, strand, type, name):
      5..231     +  promoter       RSV promoter: Rous sarcoma virus enhancer/promoter
    232..412     +  LTR            5' LTR (truncated): truncated 5' long terminal repeat (LTR) from HIV-1
    459..584     +  misc_feature   HIV-1 Ψ: packaging signal of human immunodeficiency virus type 1
    568..931     +  CDS            HIV-1 gag (fragment): gag protein from human immunodeficiency virus 1; gag
   1077..1310    +  misc_feature   RRE: The Rev response element (RRE) of HIV-1 allows for Rev-dependent mRNA export from the nucleus to the cytoplasm.
   1687..1713    +  CDS            Rev (fragment): human immunodeficiency virus 1 (HIV-1) Rev protein; rev; enhances nuclear export of unspliced and incompletely spliced viral mRNAs
   1720..1743    +  promoter       SV40 promoter (fragment): SV40 early promoter
   1744..1815    +  promoter       SV40 promoter (fragment): SV40 enhancer and early promoter
   1839..1974    +  rep_origin     SV40 ori: SV40 origin of replication
   2020..2616    +  CDS            PuroR (fragment): puromycin N-acetyltransferase; pac from Streptomyces; confers resistance to puromycin
   2665..2782    +  misc_feature   cPPT/CTS: central polypurine tract and central termination sequence of HIV-1
   2847..2913    +  CDS            small t antigen (fragment): SV40 (simian virus 40) small t antigen
   2920..4098    +  promoter       EF-1α promoter: strong constitutive promoter for human elongation factor EF-1α
   4115..5365    +  CDS            MEF2C (fragment): MEF2C_HUMAN - Experimental evidence at protein level: Swiss-Prot protein existence level 1. Transcription activator which binds specifically to the MEF2 element present in the regulatory regions of many muscle-specific genes. Controls cardiac morphogenesis and myogenesis, and is also involved in vascular development. Enhances transcriptional activation mediated by SOX18. Plays an essential role in hippocampal-dependent learning and memory by suppressing the number of excitatory synapses and thus regulating basal and evoked synaptic transmission. Crucial for normal neuronal development, distrib
   5381..5434    +  promoter       U6 promoter (fragment): RNA polymerase III promoter for human U6 snRNA
   5476..6064    +  misc_feature   WPRE: woodchuck hepatitis virus posttranscriptional regulatory element
   6115..6134    +  misc_feature   cPPT/CTS (fragment): central polypurine tract and central termination sequence of HIV-1
   6136..6369    +  LTR            3' LTR (ΔU3): self-inactivating 3' long terminal repeat (LTR) from HIV-1
   6447..6568    +  polyA_signal   SV40 poly(A) signal: SV40 polyadenylation signal
   6608..6743    +  rep_origin     SV40 ori: SV40 origin of replication
   6764..6782    -  promoter       T7 promoter: promoter for bacteriophage T7 RNA polymerase
   6790..6945    +  CDS            lacZα (fragment): LacZα fragment of β-galactosidase; lacZ fragment
   6950..7378    +  rep_origin     f1 ori (sequence partly withheld): f1 bacteriophage origin of replication; arrow indicates direction of (+) strand synthesis
   7431..7535    +  promoter       AmpR promoter: bla
   7536..8396    +  CDS            AmpR: β-lactamase; bla; confers resistance to ampicillin, carbenicillin, and related antibiotics
   8567..9155    +  rep_origin     ori: high-copy-number ColE1/pMB1/pBR322/pUC origin of replication
   9338..9430    +  CDS            lacI (fragment): lac repressor; lacI; The lac repressor binds to the lac operator to inhibit transcription in E. coli. This inhibition can be relieved by adding lactose or isopropyl-β-D-thiogalactopyranoside (IPTG).
   9443..9464    +  protein_bind   CAP binding site: CAP binding activates transcription in the presence of cAMP. E. coli catabolite activator protein
   9479..9509    +  promoter       lac promoter: promoter for the E. coli lac operon
   9517..9533    +  protein_bind   lac operator: The lac repressor binds to the lac operator to inhibit transcription in E. coli. This inhibition can be relieved by adding lactose or isopropyl-β-D-thiogalactopyranoside (IPTG). lac repressor encoded by lacI
   9578..9596    +  promoter       T3 promoter: promoter for bacteriophage T3 RNA polymerase
