[The description below was written by a language model from this plasmid's Addgene catalogue record and pLannotate feature annotations shown in this document.]
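Description:
TFORF0286 is a lentiviral mammalian expression plasmid built on the pLX_TRC317 backbone, carrying the human transcription factor MEF2C as a synthesized open reading frame. It belongs to a barcoded transcription factor ORF collection in which each clone carries a unique 24-bp barcode, allowing the overexpressed factor to be identified in pooled screens. In bacteria the plasmid is maintained through a high-copy ColE1/pUC-type origin and ampicillin resistance (β-lactamase). An f1 origin and remnants of a lac/T7/T3 cloning region are also present in the backbone. The depositor notes that the plasmid can recombine, which is a common concern with LTR-containing vectors.

The viral cassette follows a third-generation, self-inactivating design. An RSV promoter drives a truncated HIV-1 5' LTR, followed by the Ψ packaging signal with a gag fragment, the Rev response element, and a ΔU3 3' LTR, with an SV40 polyadenylation signal downstream. Within the transfer region, an SV40 early promoter/origin drives the puromycin N-acetyltransferase gene for selection of transduced cells. A cPPT/CTS element, which aids nuclear import of the viral genome, follows this cassette. The EF-1α promoter then provides strong constitutive expression of MEF2C, and a WPRE downstream enhances transcript stability and expression. The barcode itself is not annotated in the feature table. A short U6 promoter fragment is annotated between the ORF and the WPRE, but the record does not state its role. No epitope tag or fluorescent reporter is annotated. The construct is intended for producing lentivirus to overexpress MEF2C, for example in directed differentiation or pooled transcription factor screens.
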