Addgene plasmid #142510: TFORF0286
Purpose: Lentiviral vector for overexpressing transcription factor ORFs with unique 24-bp barcodes. Barcodes facilitate identification of transcription factors in pooled screens.
Depositing lab: Feng Zhang. Depositing organization: Broad Institute. Publication: A transcription factor atlas of directed differentiation. Joung J, Ma S, Tay T, Geiger-Schuller KR, Kirchgatterer PC, Verdine VK, Guo B, Arias-Garcia MA, Allen WE, Singh A, Kuksenko O, Abudayyeh OO, Gootenberg JS, Fu Z, Macrae RK, Buenrostro JD, Regev A, Zhang F. Cell. 2023 Jan 5;186(1):209-229.e26. doi: 10.1016/j.cell.2022.11.026. PubMed 36608654.
Backbone
  Vector backbone: pLX_TRC317
  Backbone manufacturer: Broad Institute Genetic Perturbation Platform
  Backbone size w/o insert (bp): 8264
  Vector type: Mammalian Expression, Lentiviral
  Selectable markers: Puromycin
Growth in bacteria
  Bacterial resistance: Ampicillin, 100 μg/mL
  Growth temperature: 37°C
  Growth strain: NEB Stable
  Copy number: High Copy
Gene/Insert
  Gene/Insert name: MEF2C
  Species: H. sapiens (human)
  Insert size (bp): 1355
  Entrez Gene: MEF2C (a.k.a. C5DELq14.3, DEL5q14.3, NEDHSIL)
  Promoter: EF1a
  Cloning method: Unknown
  Sequencing primers: 5′ GGGTGGAGACTGAAGTTAGGCCAG; 3′ CACATAGCGTAAAAGGAGCAACATAG
Terms and licenses: Academic/Nonprofit Terms; Industry Terms: Not Available to Industry
Depositor comments: NM_001193348,ENST00000628656 . The transcription factor ORF portion of this plasmid was synthesized by Genewiz. Please test multiple small colonies in case of plasmid recombination. To make this collection available in a timely manner, a portion of this collection was not fully sequenced by Addgene. If an Addgene verified full plasmid sequence is not available, please contact us prior to placing an order to request the full sequence.
How to cite: TFORF0286 was a gift from Feng Zhang (Addgene plasmid # 142510 ; http://n2t.net/addgene:142510 ; RRID:Addgene_142510)
