>Addgene plasmid #142510 | TFORF0286 | depositor partial sequence | sequence record 279668 | Insert
ACCGCCACCATGGGGAGAAAAAAGATTCAGATTACGAGGATTATGGATGAACGTAACAGACAGGTGACAT
TTACAAAGAGGAAATTTGGGTTGATGAAGAAGGCTTATGAGCTGAGCGTGCTGTGTGACTGTGAGATTGC
GCTGATCATCTTCAACAGCACCAACAAGCTGTTCCAGTATGCCAGCACCGACATGGACAAAGTGCTTCTC
AAGTACACGGAGTACAACGAGCCGCATGAGAGCCGGACAAACTCAGACATCGTGGAGGCTGTTCCACCTC
CCAACTTCGAGATGCCAGTCTCCATCCCAGTGTCCAGCCACAACAGTTTGGTGTACAGCAACCCTGTCAG
CTCACTGGGAAACCCCAACCTATTGCCACTGGCTCACCCTTCTCTGCAGAGGAATAGTATGTCTCCTGGT
GTAACACATCGACCTCCAAGTGCAGGTAACACAGGTGGTCTGATGGGTGGAGACCTCACGTCTGGTGCAG
GCACCAGTGCAGGGAACGGGTATGGCAATCCCCGAAACTCACCAGGTCTGCTGGTCTCACCTGGTAACTT
GAACAAGAATATGCAAGCAAAATCTCCTCCCCCAATGAATTTAGGAATGAATAACCGTAAACCAGATCTC
CGAGTTCTTATTCCACCAGGCAGCAAGAATACGATGCCATCAGTGAATCAAAGGATAAATAACTCCCAGT
CGGCTCAGTCATTGGCTACCCCAGTGGTTTCCGTAGCAACTCCTACTTTACCAGGACAAGGAATGGGAGG
ATATCCATCAGCCATTTCAACAACATATGGTACCGAGTACTCTCTGAGTAGTGCAGACCTGTCATCTCTG
TCTGGGTTTAACACCGCCAGCGCTCTTCACCTTGGTTCAGTAACTGGCTGGCAACAGCAACACCTACATA
ACATGCCACCATCTGCCCTCAGTCAGTTGGGAGCTTGCACTAGCACTCATTTATCTCAGAGTTCAAATCT
CTCCCTGCCTTCTACTCAAAGCCTCAACATCAAGTCAGAACCTGTTTCTCCTCCTAGAGACCGTACCACC
ACCCCTTCGAGATACCCACAACACACGCGCCACGAGGCGGGGAGATCTCCTGTTGACAGCTTGAGCAGCT
GTAGCAGTTCGTACGACGGGAGCGACCGAGAGGATCACCGGAACGAATTCCACTCCCCCATTGGACTCAC
CAGACCTTCGCCGGACGAAAGGGAAAGTCCCTCAGTCAAGCGCATGCGACTTTCTGAAGGATGGGCAACA
TAGTAATGAACTAGTCCGTAACTTGAAAGTATTTCGATTTCTTGGCTTTATATATCTTGTGGAAAGGACG
ACGTATAGCTCTAGGTCACTTCGTT
