>Addgene plasmid #142510 | TFORF0286 | depositor partial sequence | sequence record 279669 | Barcode
CGTATAGCTCTAGGTCACTTCGTT
